>Addgene plasmid #72301 | pSCW02 | addgene full sequence | sequence record 255198 | Addgene NGS Result
CTCTTCCTTTTTCAATCTCGAGGATCTCGTGCACAGCTTATTATTGAAGCATTGCTGAGGGTTATTGTCT
CATGAGCGGATACATATTTGAATGTATTTAGAAAAATAAACAAATAGGGGTTCCGCGCACATTTCCCCGA
AAAGTGCCACCTGACGTCATCGACTCGGATCCGACTCATTCCTGCAGCGACTCCATGGGACTCAAATAGA
CAACGATTTGAATTCGCTCTTCCGCTTCCTCGCTCACTGCCTCGCTGCGCTCGGTCGTTCGGCTGCGGCG
AGCGGTATCAGCTCACTCAAAGGCGGTAATACGGTTATCCACAGAATCAGGGGATAACGCAGGAAAGAAC
ATGTGAGCAAAAGGCCAGCAAAAGGCCAGGAACCGTAAAAAGGCCGCGTTGCTGGCGTTTTTCCATAGGC
TCCGCCCCCCTGACGAGCATCACAAAAATCGACGCTCAAGTCAGAGGTGGCGAAACCCGACAGGACTATA
AAGATACCAGGCGTTTCCCCCTGGAAGCTCCCTCGTGCGCTCTCCTGTTCCGACCCTGCCGCTTACCGGA
TACCTGTCCGCCTTTCTCCCTTCGGGAAGCGTGGCGCTTTCTCATAGCTCACGCTGTAGGTATCTCAGTT
CGGTGTAGGTCGTTCGCTCCAAGCTGGGCTGTGTGCACGAACCCCCCGTTCAGCCCGACCGCTGCGCCTT
ATCCGGTAACTATCGTCTTAAGTCCAACCCGGTAAGACACGACTTATCGCCACTGGCAGCAGCCACTGGT
AACAGGATTAGCAGAGCGAGGTATGTAGGCGGTGCTACAGAGTTCTTGAAGTGGTGGCCTAACTACGGCT
ACACTAGAAGAACAGTATTTGGTATCTGCGCTCTGCTGAAGCCAGTTACCTTCGGAAAAAGAGTTGGTAG
CTCTTGGTCCGGCAAACAAACCACCGCTGGTAGCGGTGGTTTTTTTGTTTGCAAGCAGCAGATTACGCGC
AGAAAAAAAGCATCTCAAGAAGATTCTTTGATCTTTTCTACGGGGTCTGACGCTCAGTGGAACGAAAACT
CACGTTAAGGGATTTTGGTCATGAGATTATCAAAAAGGATGTTCACCTAGATGCTTTTAAATTAAAAATG
AAGTTTTAAATCAATCTAAAGTATATATGAGTAAACTTGGTCTGACAGTTACCAATGCTTAATCAGTGAG
GCACCTATCTCAGCGATCTGTCTATTTCGTTCATCCATAGTTGCCTGACTTCCCGTCGTGTAGATAACTA
CGATACGGGAGGGCTTACCATCTGGCCCCAGTGCTGCAATGATACCGCGAGACCCACGCTCACCGGCTCC
AGATTTATCAGCAATAAACCAGCCAGCCGGAAGGGCCGAGCGCAGAAGTGGTCCTGCAACTTTATCCGCC
TCCATCCAGTCTATTAATTGTTGCCGGGAAGCTAGAGTAAGTAGTTCGCCAGTTAATAGTTTGCGCAACG
TTGTTGCCATTGCTACAGGCATCGTGGTGTCACGCTCGTCGTTTGGTATGGCTTCATTCAGCTCCGGTTC
CCAACGATCAAGGCGAGTTACATGGTCCCCCATGTTGTGCAAAAAAGCGGTTAGCTCCTTCGGTCCTCCG
ATCGTTGTCAGAAGTAAGTTGGCCGCAGTGTTATCACTCATGGTTATGGCAGCACTGCATAATTCTCTTA
CTGTCATGCCATCCGTAAGATGCTTTTCTGTGACTGGTGAGTACTCAACCAAGTCATTCTGAGAATAGTG
TATGCGGCGACCGAGTTGCTCTTGCCCGGCGTCAATACGGGATAATACCGCGCCACATAGCAGAACTTTA
AAAGTGCTCATCATTGGAAAACGTTCTTCGGGGCGAAAACTCTCAAGAATCTTACCGCTGTTGAGGTCCA
GTTCGATGTAACCCACTCGTGCACCCAACTGATCTTCAGCATCTTTTACTTTCACCAGCGTTTCTGGGTG
AGCAAAAACAGGAAGGCAAAATGCCGCAAAAAAGGGAATAAGGGCGACACGGAAATGTTGAATACTCATA
Features (pLannotate 1.2.2; 4 found; start..end, strand, type, name):
     39..127     -  promoter       AmpR promoter (fragment): bla
    410..998     -  rep_origin     ori: high-copy-number ColE1/pMB1/pBR322/pUC origin of replication
   1169..2029    -  CDS            AmpR: β-lactamase; bla; confers resistance to ampicillin, carbenicillin, and related antibiotics
   2030..16      -  promoter       AmpR promoter (fragment) (across the origin): bla
