[The description below was written by a language model from this plasmid's Addgene catalogue record and pLannotate feature annotations shown in this document.]
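Description:
pSCW02 is a small (2,030 bp), high-copy pUC19 derivative built on the pUC19CPDrev backbone. It carries no insert or expressed gene of interest and is catalogued as an empty backbone. Instead it serves as the starting material for preparing defined circular DNA substrates for in vitro mismatch repair (MMR) assays. It is propagated in E. coli through the ColE1/pMB1-type pUC origin and selected with ampicillin via the bla (β-lactamase) gene. These, together with fragments of the AmpR promoter (one spanning the sequence origin), are the only features annotated on the full sequence. The catalogue entry lists a lac promoter and classes the vector as bacterial expression, but no lac promoter appears in the feature table, so that field may simply be inherited from the pUC19 lineage.

The functional design lies in engineered restriction and nicking sites rather than in coding elements. Four Nt.BstNBI nicking endonuclease sites lie on the antisense strand, as defined by the bla gene. A BbvCI site was introduced at position 55 by site-directed mutagenesis, and a pre-existing BbvCI site elsewhere was removed. The 76 bp AatII–SapI segment was then replaced with a synthetic 76 bp duplex. Clustered nicking sites of this kind generally allow a short single-stranded stretch to be removed and replaced with an oligonucleotide carrying a mismatch, although the record does not spell out the procedure. The unmodified plasmid serves as the homoduplex control in MMR assays. Mismatch-containing circular substrates are made from it, and their repair is monitored by FauI cleavage.
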