Addgene plasmid #72301: pSCW02
Purpose: (Empty Backbone) Starting substrate for in vitro DNA mismatch repair substrate monitored by FauI cleavage. Derived from pUC19CPDrev H. HWang and J.B. Hays 2002 JBC 277:26136.
Depositing lab: Peggy Hsieh. Depositing organization: National Institute of Diabetes & Digestive & Kidney Diseases (NIDDK). Publication: In vitro studies of DNA mismatch repair proteins. Geng H, Du C, Chen S, Salerno V, Manfredi C, Hsieh P. Anal Biochem. 2011 Jun 15;413(2):179-84. doi: 10.1016/j.ab.2011.02.017. Epub 2011 Feb 15. PubMed 21329650.
Backbone
  Vector backbone: pUC19CPDrev
  Backbone manufacturer: gift from Dr. John Hays
  Backbone size (bp): 2025
  Modifications to backbone: pSCW02 were derived from pUC19CPDrev and follow the original numbering system with the four Nt.BstNBI endonuclease sites residing on the antisense strand as defined by the pUC19 bla gene in pSCW02 (Fig. 1A). A BbvC1 restriction endonuclease site was introduced at position 55 (Stratagene QuikchangeXL) in pUC19CPDrev and an existing BbvC1 site removed between positions 331 and 348. The resulting plasmid was digested with AatII and SapI, gel purified to remove the 76-bp intervening sequence, and ligated to synthetic 76-bp duplexes to create a 2030-bp plasmid, pSCW02, that served as homoduplex DNA controls in MMR assays. The plasmid was used to create circular DNA mismatch substrates for mismatch repair protein research
  Vector type: Bacterial Expression ; derivative of pUC19
  Promoter: lac
Growth in bacteria
  Bacterial resistance: Ampicillin, 100 μg/mL
  Growth temperature: 37°C
  Growth strain: DH5alpha
  Copy number: High Copy
Terms and licenses: Academic/Nonprofit Terms; Industry Terms: Not Available to Industry
How to cite: pSCW02 was a gift from Peggy Hsieh (Addgene plasmid # 72301 ; http://n2t.net/addgene:72301 ; RRID:Addgene_72301)
